Addgene plasmid #248556: pLenti-gRNAY-4
Purpose: A CRISPR-based technology to study chromosome-specific aneuploidy by targeting human centromeres
Depositing lab: Teresa Davoli. Depositing organization: NYU Grossman School of Medicine. Publication: KaryoCreate: A CRISPR-based technology to study chromosome-specific aneuploidy by targeting human centromeres. Bosco N, Goldberg A, Zhao X, Mays JC, Cheng P, Johnson AF, Bianchi JJ, Toscani C, Di Tommaso E, Katsnelson L, Annuar D, Mei S, Faitelson RE, Pesselev IY, Mohamed KS, Mermerian A, Camacho-Hernandez EM, Gionco CA, Manikas J, Tseng YS, Sun Z, Fani S, Keegan S, Lippman SM, Fenyo D, Giunta S, Santaguida S, Davoli T. Cell. 2023 Apr 27;186(9):1985-2001.e19. doi: 10.1016/j.cell.2023.03.029. Epub 2023 Apr 18. PubMed 37075754.
Backbone
  Vector backbone: pLentiGuide-Puro-FE
  Vector type: Mammalian Expression, CRISPR
Growth in bacteria
  Bacterial resistance: Ampicillin, 100 μg/mL
  Growth temperature: 30°C
  Growth strain: NEB Stable
  Copy number: High Copy
Gene/Insert
  Gene/Insert name: gRNAY-4
  gRNA/shRNA sequence: GAGCCCTTTGCAGCCTATGG
  Species: H. sapiens (human)
  Promoter: U6
  Cloning method: Gibson Cloning
Terms and licenses: Academic/Nonprofit Terms; Industry Terms: Not Available to Industry
How to cite: pLenti-gRNAY-4 was a gift from Teresa Davoli (Addgene plasmid # 248556 ; http://n2t.net/addgene:248556 ; RRID:Addgene_248556)
