[The description below was written by a language model from this plasmid's Addgene catalogue record and pLannotate feature annotations shown in this document.]
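Description:
pLenti-gRNAY-4 is a third-generation-style, self-inactivating HIV-1 lentiviral transfer plasmid built on the pLentiGuide-Puro-FE backbone for delivering a single guide RNA into mammalian cells. In bacteria it is maintained through a high-copy ColE1/pUC origin and selected with ampicillin via the bla gene. An f1 origin, residual lac and lacZα elements and T7/T3 promoters remain from the parental cloning vector. The viral portion begins with an RSV promoter fused to a truncated 5' LTR, which drives production of the genomic RNA independently of Tat. It continues through the Ψ packaging signal with a partial gag sequence, the Rev response element for nuclear export of the unspliced genome, and a cPPT/CTS that aids nuclear import. It ends with a ΔU3 3' LTR, which disables LTR promoter activity after integration. An SV40 poly(A) signal and SV40 origin lie downstream of the 3' LTR.

Two expression units sit between the LTRs. A human U6 RNA polymerase III promoter transcribes the guide, gRNAY-4, a 20-nucleotide human-directed spacer inserted by Gibson cloning and joined to a Streptococcus pyogenes Cas9 scaffold. The scaffold is annotated only as a partial tracrRNA match, which is consistent with a modified scaffold, although the record does not describe the modification. Downstream, the EF-1α core promoter with its intron A drives puromycin N-acetyltransferase, followed by a WPRE to enhance transcript expression, allowing puromycin selection of transduced cells. No Cas9 is encoded, so the nuclease or a Cas9 derivative must be provided separately. According to the record, the plasmid belongs to the KaryoCreate system, a CRISPR-based approach for studying chromosome-specific aneuploidy by targeting human centromeres. The name suggests a Y-chromosome target, but the record does not state this explicitly.
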