Features (pLannotate 1.2.2; 29 found; start..end, strand, type, name):
    132..158     +  CDS            Rev (fragment): human immunodeficiency virus 1 (HIV-1) Rev protein; rev; enhances nuclear export of unspliced and incompletely spliced viral mRNAs
    162..402     +  promoter       U6 promoter: RNA polymerase III promoter for human U6 snRNA
    448..515     +  misc_RNA       tracrRNA (fragment): trans-activating CRISPR RNA for the Streptococcus pyogenes CRISPR/Cas9 system
    571..688     +  misc_feature   cPPT/CTS: central polypurine tract and central termination sequence of HIV-1
    754..820     +  CDS            small t antigen (fragment): SV40 (simian virus 40) small t antigen
    846..1057    +  promoter       EF-1α core promoter: core promoter for human elongation factor EF-1α
   1058..1996    +  intron         EF-1α intron A: intron upstream of the start codon of human EF-1α
   2018..2617    +  CDS            PuroR (fragment): puromycin N-acetyltransferase; pac from Streptomyces; confers resistance to puromycin
   2633..3221    +  misc_feature   WPRE: woodchuck hepatitis virus posttranscriptional regulatory element
   3272..3291    +  misc_feature   cPPT/CTS (fragment): central polypurine tract and central termination sequence of HIV-1
   3293..3526    +  LTR            3' LTR (ΔU3): self-inactivating 3' long terminal repeat (LTR) from HIV-1
   3604..3725    +  polyA_signal   SV40 poly(A) signal: SV40 polyadenylation signal
   3765..3900    +  rep_origin     SV40 ori: SV40 origin of replication
   3921..3939    -  promoter       T7 promoter: promoter for bacteriophage T7 RNA polymerase
   3947..4102    +  CDS            lacZα (fragment): LacZα fragment of β-galactosidase; lacZ fragment
   4107..4535    +  rep_origin     f1 ori (sequence partly withheld): f1 bacteriophage origin of replication; arrow indicates direction of (+) strand synthesis
   4588..4692    +  promoter       AmpR promoter: bla
   4693..5553    +  CDS            AmpR: β-lactamase; bla; confers resistance to ampicillin, carbenicillin, and related antibiotics
   5724..6312    +  rep_origin     ori: high-copy-number ColE1/pMB1/pBR322/pUC origin of replication
   6495..6587    +  CDS            lacI (fragment): lac repressor; lacI; The lac repressor binds to the lac operator to inhibit transcription in E. coli. This inhibition can be relieved by adding lactose or isopropyl-β-D-thiogalactopyranoside (IPTG).
   6600..6621    +  protein_bind   CAP binding site: CAP binding activates transcription in the presence of cAMP. E. coli catabolite activator protein
   6636..6666    +  promoter       lac promoter: promoter for the E. coli lac operon
   6674..6690    +  protein_bind   lac operator: The lac repressor binds to the lac operator to inhibit transcription in E. coli. This inhibition can be relieved by adding lactose or isopropyl-β-D-thiogalactopyranoside (IPTG). lac repressor encoded by lacI
   6735..6753    +  promoter       T3 promoter: promoter for bacteriophage T3 RNA polymerase
   6781..7007    +  promoter       RSV promoter: Rous sarcoma virus enhancer/promoter
   7008..7188    +  LTR            5' LTR (truncated): truncated 5' long terminal repeat (LTR) from HIV-1
   7235..7360    +  misc_feature   HIV-1 Ψ: packaging signal of human immunodeficiency virus type 1
   7344..7707    +  CDS            HIV-1 gag (fragment): gag protein from human immunodeficiency virus 1; gag
   7853..8086    +  misc_feature   RRE: The Rev response element (RRE) of HIV-1 allows for Rev-dependent mRNA export from the nucleus to the cytoplasm.
>Addgene plasmid #248556 | pLenti-gRNAY-4 | addgene full sequence | sequence record 495739 | Addgene NGS Result
TAACAAATTGGCTGTGGTATATAAAATTATTCATAATGATAGTAGGAGGCTTGGTAGGTTTAAGAATAGT
TTTTGCTGTACTTTCTATAGTGAATAGAGTTAGGCAGGGATATTCACCATTATCGTTTCAGACCCACCTC
CCAACCCCGAGGGGACCCAGAGAGGGCCTATTTCCCATGATTCCTTCATATTTGCATATACGATACAAGG
CTGTTAGAGAGATAATTAGAATTAATTTGACTGTAAACACAAAGATATTAGTACAAAATACGTGACGTAG
AAAGTAATAATTTCTTGGGTAGTTTGCAGTTTTAAAATTATGTTTTAAAATGGACTATCATATGCTTACC
GTAACTTGAAAGTATTTCGATTTCTTGGCTTTATATATCTTGTGGAAAGGACGAAACACCGAGCCCTTTG
CAGCCTATGGTTTAAGAGCTATGCTGGAAACAGCATAGCAAGTTTAAATAAGGCTAGTCCGTTATCAACT
TGAAAAAGTGGCACCGAGTCGGTGCTTTTTTAAGCTTGGCGTAACTAGATCTTGAGACAAATGGCAGTAT
TCATCCACAATTTTAAAAGAAAAGGGGGGATTGGGGGGTACAGTGCAGGGGAAAGAATAGTAGACATAAT
AGCAACAGACATACAAACTAAAGAATTACAAAAACAAATTACAAAAATTCAAAATTTTCGGGTTTATTAC
AGGGACAGCAGAGATCCACTTTGGCGCCGGCTCGAGGGGGCCCGGGTGCAAAGATGGATAAAGTTTTAAA
CAGAGAGGAATCTTTGCAGCTAATGGACCTTCTAGGTCTTGAAAGGAGTGGGAATTGGCTCCGGTGCCCG
TCAGTGGGCAGAGCGCACATCGCCCACAGTCCCCGAGAAGTTGGGGGGAGGGGTCGGCAATTGATCCGGT
GCCTAGAGAAGGTGGCGCGGGGTAAACTGGGAAAGTGATGTCGTGTACTGGCTCCGCCTTTTTCCCGAGG
GTGGGGGAGAACCGTATATAAGTGCAGTAGTCGCCGTGAACGTTCTTTTTCGCAACGGGTTTGCCGCCAG
AACACAGGTAAGTGCCGTGTGTGGTTCCCGCGGGCCTGGCCTCTTTACGGGTTATGGCCCTTGCGTGCCT
TGAATTACTTCCACCTGGCTGCAGTACGTGATTCTTGATCCCGAGCTTCGGGTTGGAAGTGGGTGGGAGA
GTTCGAGGCCTTGCGCTTAAGGAGCCCCTTCGCCTCGTGCTTGAGTTGAGGCCTGGCCTGGGCGCTGGGG
CCGCCGCGTGCGAATCTGGTGGCACCTTCGCGCCTGTCTCGCTGCTTTCGATAAGTCTCTAGCCATTTAA
AATTTTTGATGACCTGCTGCGACGCTTTTTTTCTGGCAAGATAGTCTTGTAAATGCGGGCCAAGATCTGC
ACACTGGTATTTCGGTTTTTGGGGCCGCGGGCGGCGACGGGGCCCGTGCGTCCCAGCGCACATGTTCGGC
GAGGCGGGGCCTGCGAGCGCGGCCACCGAGAATCGGACGGGGGTAGTCTCAAGCTGGCCGGCCTGCTCTG
GTGCCTGGCCTCGCGCCGCCGTGTATCGCCCCGCCCTGGGCGGCAAGGCTGGCCCGGTCGGCACCAGTTG
CGTGAGCGGAAAGATGGCCGCTTCCCGGCCCTGCTGCAGGGAGCTCAAAATGGAGGACGCGGCGCTCGGG
AGAGCGGGCGGGTGAGTCACCCACACAAAGGAAAAGGGCCTTTCCGTCCTCAGCCGTCGCTTCATGTGAC
TCCACGGAGTACCGGGCGCCGTCCAGGCACCTCGATTAGTTCTCGAGCTTTTGGAGTACGTCGTCTTTAG
GTTGGGGGGAGGGGTTTTATGCGATGGAGTTTCCCCACACTGAGTGGGTGGAGACTGAAGTTAGGCCAGC
TTGGCACTTGATGTAATTCTCCTTGGAATTTGCCCTTTTTGAGTTTGGATCTTGGTTCATTCTCAAGCCT
CAGACAGTGGTTCAAAGTTTTTTTCTTCCATTTCAGGTGTCGTGACGTACGGCCACCATGACCGAGTACA
AGCCCACGGTGCGCCTCGCCACCCGCGACGACGTCCCCAGGGCCGTACGCACCCTCGCCGCCGCGTTCGC
CGACTACCCCGCCACGCGCCACACCGTCGATCCGGACCGCCACATCGAGCGGGTCACCGAGCTGCAAGAA
CTCTTCCTCACGCGCGTCGGGCTCGACATCGGCAAGGTGTGGGTCGCGGACGACGGCGCCGCCGTGGCGG
TCTGGACCACGCCGGAGAGCGTCGAAGCGGGGGCGGTGTTCGCCGAGATCGGCCCGCGCATGGCCGAGTT
GAGCGGTTCCCGGCTGGCCGCGCAGCAACAGATGGAAGGCCTCCTGGCGCCGCACCGGCCCAAGGAGCCC
GCGTGGTTCCTGGCCACCGTCGGAGTCTCGCCCGACCACCAGGGCAAGGGTCTGGGCAGCGCCGTCGTGC
TCCCCGGAGTGGAGGCGGCCGAGCGCGCCGGGGTGCCCGCCTTCCTGGAGACCTCCGCGCCCCGCAACCT
CCCCTTCTACGAGCGGCTCGGCTTCACCGTCACCGCCGACGTCGAGGTGCCCGAAGGACCGCGCACCTGG
TGCATGACCCGCAAGCCCGGTGCCTGAACGCGTTAAGTCGACAATCAACCTCTGGATTACAAAATTTGTG
AAAGATTGACTGGTATTCTTAACTATGTTGCTCCTTTTACGCTATGTGGATACGCTGCTTTAATGCCTTT
GTATCATGCTATTGCTTCCCGTATGGCTTTCATTTTCTCCTCCTTGTATAAATCCTGGTTGCTGTCTCTT
TATGAGGAGTTGTGGCCCGTTGTCAGGCAACGTGGCGTGGTGTGCACTGTGTTTGCTGACGCAACCCCCA
CTGGTTGGGGCATTGCCACCACCTGTCAGCTCCTTTCCGGGACTTTCGCTTTCCCCCTCCCTATTGCCAC
GGCGGAACTCATCGCCGCCTGCCTTGCCCGCTGCTGGACAGGGGCTCGGCTGTTGGGCACTGACAATTCC
GTGGTGTTGTCGGGGAAATCATCGTCCTTTCCTTGGCTGCTCGCCTGTGTTGCCACCTGGATTCTGCGCG
GGACGTCCTTCTGCTACGTCCCTTCGGCCCTCAATCCAGCGGACCTTCCTTCCCGCGGCCTGCTGCCGGC
TCTGCGGCCTCTTCCGCGTCTTCGCCTTCGCCCTCAGACGAGTCGGATCTCCCTTTGGGCCGCCTCCCCG
CGTCGACTTTAAGACCAATGACTTACAAGGCAGCTGTAGATCTTAGCCACTTTTTAAAAGAAAAGGGGGG
ACTGGAAGGGCTAATTCACTCCCAACGAAGACAAGATCTGCTTTTTGCTTGTACTGGGTCTCTCTGGTTA
GACCAGATCTGAGCCTGGGAGCTCTCTGGCTAACTAGGGAACCCACTGCTTAAGCCTCAATAAAGCTTGC
CTTGAGTGCTTCAAGTAGTGTGTGCCCGTCTGTTGTGTGACTCTGGTAACTAGAGATCCCTCAGACCCTT
TTAGTCAGTGTGGAAAATCTCTAGCAGTACGTATAGTAGTTCATGTCATCTTATTATTCAGTATTTATAA
CTTGCAAAGAAATGAATATCAGAGAGTGAGAGGAACTTGTTTATTGCAGCTTATAATGGTTACAAATAAA
GCAATAGCATCACAAATTTCACAAATAAAGCATTTTTTTCACTGCATTCTAGTTGTGGTTTGTCCAAACT
CATCAATGTATCTTATCATGTCTGGCTCTAGCTATCCCGCCCCTAACTCCGCCCATCCCGCCCCTAACTC
CGCCCAGTTCCGCCCATTCTCCGCCCCATGGCTGACTAATTTTTTTTATTTATGCAGAGGCCGAGGCCGC
CTCGGCCTCTGAGCTATTCCAGAAGTAGTGAGGAGGCTTTTTTGGAGGCCTAGGGACGTACCCAATTCGC
CCTATAGTGAGTCGTATTACGCGCGCTCACTGGCCGTCGTTTTACAACGTCGTGACTGGGAAAACCCTGG
CGTTACCCAACTTAATCGCCTTGCAGCACATCCCCCTTTCGCCAGCTGGCGTAATAGCGAAGAGGCCCGC
ACCGATCGCCCTTCCCAACAGTTGCGCAGCCTGAATGGCGAATGGG
[124 nt withheld, positions 4107-4230]
C
[91 nt withheld, positions 4232-4322]
A
[49 nt withheld, positions 4324-4372]
CCTTTGACGTTGGAGTCCACGTTCTTT
[37 nt withheld, positions 4400-4436]
ACCCTATCTCGGTCTATTCTTTTGATTTATAAGGGATTTTGCCGATTTCGGCCTATTGGTTAAAAAATGA
GCTGATTTAACAAAAATTTAACGCGAATTTTAACAAAATATTAACGCTTACAATTTAGGTGGCACTTTTC
GGGGAAATGTGCGCGGAACCCCTATTTGTTTATTTTTCTAAATACATTCAAATATGTATCCGCTCATGAG
ACAATAACCCTGATAAATGCTTCAATAATATTGAAAAAGGAAGAGTATGAGTATTCAACATTTCCGTGTC
GCCCTTATTCCCTTTTTTGCGGCATTTTGCCTTCCTGTTTTTGCTCACCCAGAAACGCTGGTGAAAGTAA
AAGATGCTGAAGATCAGTTGGGTGCACGAGTGGGTTACATCGAACTGGATCTCAACAGCGGTAAGATCCT
TGAGAGTTTTCGCCCCGAAGAACGTTTTCCAATGATGAGCACTTTTAAAGTTCTGCTATGTGGCGCGGTA
TTATCCCGTATTGACGCCGGGCAAGAGCAACTCGGTCGCCGCATACACTATTCTCAGAATGACTTGGTTG
AGTACTCACCAGTCACAGAAAAGCATCTTACGGATGGCATGACAGTAAGAGAATTATGCAGTGCTGCCAT
AACCATGAGTGATAACACTGCGGCCAACTTACTTCTGACAACGATCGGAGGACCGAAGGAGCTAACCGCT
TTTTTGCACAACATGGGGGATCATGTAACTCGCCTTGATCGTTGGGAACCGGAGCTGAATGAAGCCATAC
CAAACGACGAGCGTGACACCACGATGCCTGTAGCAATGGCAACAACGTTGCGCAAACTATTAACTGGCGA
ACTACTTACTCTAGCTTCCCGGCAACAATTAATAGACTGGATGGAGGCGGATAAAGTTGCAGGACCACTT
CTGCGCTCGGCCCTTCCGGCTGGCTGGTTTATTGCTGATAAATCTGGAGCCGGTGAGCGTGGGTCTCGCG
GTATCATTGCAGCACTGGGGCCAGATGGTAAGCCCTCCCGTATCGTAGTTATCTACACGACGGGGAGTCA
GGCAACTATGGATGAACGAAATAGACAGATCGCTGAGATAGGTGCCTCACTGATTAAGCATTGGTAACTG
TCAGACCAAGTTTACTCATATATACTTTAGATTGATTTAAAACTTCATTTTTAATTTAAAAGGATCTAGG
TGAAGATCCTTTTTGATAATCTCATGACCAAAATCCCTTAACGTGAGTTTTCGTTCCACTGAGCGTCAGA
CCCCGTAGAAAAGATCAAAGGATCTTCTTGAGATCCTTTTTTTCTGCGCGTAATCTGCTGCTTGCAAACA
AAAAAACCACCGCTACCAGCGGTGGTTTGTTTGCCGGATCAAGAGCTACCAACTCTTTTTCCGAAGGTAA
CTGGCTTCAGCAGAGCGCAGATACCAAATACTGTTCTTCTAGTGTAGCCGTAGTTAGGCCACCACTTCAA
GAACTCTGTAGCACCGCCTACATACCTCGCTCTGCTAATCCTGTTACCAGTGGCTGCTGCCAGTGGCGAT
AAGTCGTGTCTTACCGGGTTGGACTCAAGACGATAGTTACCGGATAAGGCGCAGCGGTCGGGCTGAACGG
GGGGTTCGTGCACACAGCCCAGCTTGGAGCGAACGACCTACACCGAACTGAGATACCTACAGCGTGAGCT
ATGAGAAAGCGCCACGCTTCCCGAAGGGAGAAAGGCGGACAGGTATCCGGTAAGCGGCAGGGTCGGAACA
GGAGAGCGCACGAGGGAGCTTCCAGGGGGAAACGCCTGGTATCTTTATAGTCCTGTCGGGTTTCGCCACC
TCTGACTTGAGCGTCGATTTTTGTGATGCTCGTCAGGGGGGCGGAGCCTATGGAAAAACGCCAGCAACGC
GGCCTTTTTACGGTTCCTGGCCTTTTGCTGGCCTTTTGCTCACATGTTCTTTCCTGCGTTATCCCCTGAT
TCTGTGGATAACCGTATTACCGCCTTTGAGTGAGCTGATACCGCTCGCCGCAGCCGAACGACCGAGCGCA
GCGAGTCAGTGAGCGAGGAAGCGGAAGAGCGCCCAATACGCAAACCGCCTCTCCCCGCGCGTTGGCCGAT
TCATTAATGCAGCTGGCACGACAGGTTTCCCGACTGGAAAGCGGGCAGTGAGCGCAACGCAATTAATGTG
AGTTAGCTCACTCATTAGGCACCCCAGGCTTTACACTTTATGCTTCCGGCTCGTATGTTGTGTGGAATTG
TGAGCGGATAACAATTTCACACAGGAAACAGCTATGACCATGATTACGCCAAGCGCGCAATTAACCCTCA
CTAAAGGGAACAAAAGCTGGAGCTGCAAGCTTAATGTAGTCTTATGCAATACTCTTGTAGTCTTGCAACA
TGGTAACGATGAGTTAGCAACATGCCTTACAAGGAGAGAAAAAGCACCGTGCATGCCGATTGGTGGAAGT
AAGGTGGTACGATCGTGCCTTATTAGGAAGGCAACAGACGGGTCTGACATGGATTGGACGAACCACTGAA
TTGCCGCATTGCAGAGATATTGTATTTAAGTGCCTAGCTCGATACATAAACGGGTCTCTCTGGTTAGACC
AGATCTGAGCCTGGGAGCTCTCTGGCTAACTAGGGAACCCACTGCTTAAGCCTCAATAAAGCTTGCCTTG
AGTGCTTCAAGTAGTGTGTGCCCGTCTGTTGTGTGACTCTGGTAACTAGAGATCCCTCAGACCCTTTTAG
TCAGTGTGGAAAATCTCTAGCAGTGGCGCCCGAACAGGGACTTGAAAGCGAAAGGGAAACCAGAGGAGCT
CTCTCGACGCAGGACTCGGCTTGCTGAAGCGCGCACGGCAAGAGGCGAGGGGCGGCGACTGGTGAGTACG
CCAAAAATTTTGACTAGCGGAGGCTAGAAGGAGAGAGATGGGTGCGAGAGCGTCAGTATTAAGCGGGGGA
GAATTAGATCGCGATGGGAAAAAATTCGGTTAAGGCCAGGGGGAAAGAAAAAATATAAATTAAAACATAT
AGTATGGGCAAGCAGGGAGCTAGAACGATTCGCAGTTAATCCTGGCCTGTTAGAAACATCAGAAGGCTGT
AGACAAATACTGGGACAGCTACAACCATCCCTTCAGACAGGATCAGAAGAACTTAGATCATTATATAATA
CAGTAGCAACCCTCTATTGTGTGCATCAAAGGATAGAGATAAAAGACACCAAGGAAGCTTTAGACAAGAT
AGAGGAAGAGCAAAACAAAAGTAAGACCACCGCACAGCAAGCGGCCGCTGATCTTCAGACCTGGAGGAGG
AGATATGAGGGACAATTGGAGAAGTGAATTATATAAATATAAAGTAGTAAAAATTGAACCATTAGGAGTA
GCACCCACCAAGGCAAAGAGAAGAGTGGTGCAGAGAGAAAAAAGAGCAGTGGGAATAGGAGCTTTGTTCC
TTGGGTTCTTGGGAGCAGCAGGAAGCACTATGGGCGCAGCGTCAATGACGCTGACGGTACAGGCCAGACA
ATTATTGTCTGGTATAGTGCAGCAGCAGAACAATTTGCTGAGGGCTATTGAGGCGCAACAGCATCTGTTG
CAACTCACAGTCTGGGGCATCAAGCAGCTCCAGGCAAGAATCCTGGCTGTGGAAAGATACCTAAAGGATC
AACAGCTCCTGGGGATTTGGGGTTGCTCTGGAAAACTCATTTGCACCACTGCTGTGCCTTGGAATGCTAG
TTGGAGTAATAAATCTCTGGAACAGATTTGGAATCACACGACCTGGATGGAGTGGGACAGAGAAATTAAC
AATTACACAAGCTTAATACACTCCTTAATTGAAGAATCGCAAAACCAGCAAGAAAAGAATGAACAAGAAT
TATTGGAATTAGATAAATGGGCAAGTTTGTGGAATTGGTTTAACA
